Addgene plasmid #190002: pBA310
Purpose: (Empty Backbone) Inducible expression vector for Trypanosoma brucei
Depositing lab: Bungo Akiyoshi. Depositing organization: University of Oxford. Publication: Targeted protein degradation using deGradFP in Trypanosoma brucei. Ishii M, Akiyoshi B. Wellcome Open Res. 2022 Jun 23;7:175. doi: 10.12688/wellcomeopenres.17964.1. eCollection 2022. PubMed 35865221.
Backbone
  Vector backbone: pBA310 (Derivative of pDEX777)
  Backbone size (bp): 6429
  Vector type: Expression vector for Trypanosoma brucei
  Selectable markers: phleomycin
Growth in bacteria
  Bacterial resistance: Ampicillin, 100 μg/mL
  Growth temperature: 37°C
  Growth strain: DH5alpha
  Copy number: Unknown
Terms and licenses: Academic/Nonprofit Terms; Industry Terms: Not Available to Industry
Depositor comments: This pBA310 is a modified version of the pDEX777 plasmid (Poon et al. 2012 Open Biology https://doi.org/10.1098/rsob.110037) and was originally published in Nerusheva and Akiyoshi 2016 Open Biology (https://doi.org/10.1098/rsob.150206) NLS and several restriction enzyme sites were inserted between XbaI and BamHI sites of pDEX777 for overexpressing proteins of your interest with/without GFP and with/without NLS. GFP is in between HindIII and XbaI. NLS from Tbrucei La protein (RGHKRSRE) is located in between AgeI and MfeI. With NLS: You can clone your gene of interest using MfeI/EcoRV/NdeI/PacI/AscI/BclI/PmeI/BamHI/AflII Without NLS: You can clone your gene of interest using XbaI/ClaI/AgeI and PmlI/MfeI/EcoRV/NdeI/PacI/AscI/BclI/PmeI/BamHI/AflII Make sure your gene of interest is inserted in frame with GFP and/or NLS. Include start or stop codon as appropriate.
How to cite: pBA310 was a gift from Bungo Akiyoshi (Addgene plasmid # 190002 ; http://n2t.net/addgene:190002 ; RRID:Addgene_190002)
