[The description below was written by a language model from this plasmid's Addgene catalogue record and the feature table of its GenBank file.]
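Description:
pBA310 is an empty-backbone, inducible expression vector for Trypanosoma brucei, about 6.4 kb in size and derived from pDEX777. It is maintained in E. coli through a high-copy ColE1/pUC-type origin and a beta-lactamase gene conferring ampicillin resistance. Selection in trypanosomes relies on the Sh ble gene, which gives resistance to phleomycin.

The expression region contains an EGFP coding sequence followed by a custom linker that the depositor inserted in place of the original XbaI–BamHI segment of pDEX777. This linker carries a short nuclear localisation signal taken from the T. brucei La protein, flanked by a series of unique restriction sites. Depending on which sites are chosen, a gene of interest can be cloned with or without the NLS, and because EGFP sits between HindIII and XbaI it can likewise be retained or removed, giving four tagging configurations. Inserts must be placed in frame with GFP and/or the NLS, and start or stop codons supplied as needed.

Upstream of EGFP, the annotation shows three tet operator sites, one immediately after a T7 promoter and two closer to the reporter, which is consistent with tetracycline-regulated induction in cell lines expressing the Tet repressor. The record does not explicitly annotate the trypanosome promoter that drives the cassette, nor any genomic targeting sequence. Two T7 terminators lie between the resistance marker and the T7 promoter, and an SP6 promoter is annotated downstream of the cloning region. The vector is used for inducible overexpression of tagged proteins, and the associated publication concerns targeted protein degradation with deGradFP in T. brucei.
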