LOCUS       Exported 6428 bp ds-DNA circular SYN 12-SEP-2022
DEFINITION  Inducible expression vector for Trypanosoma brucei.
ACCESSION   .
VERSION     .
KEYWORDS    pBA310
SOURCE      synthetic DNA construct
  ORGANISM  synthetic DNA construct
REFERENCE   1 (bases 1 to 6428)
  AUTHORS   Ishii M, Akiyoshi B
  TITLE     Targeted protein degradation using deGradFP in Trypanosoma brucei.
  JOURNAL   Wellcome Open Res. 2022 Jun 23;7:175. doi:
            10.12688/wellcomeopenres.17964.1. eCollection 2022.
  PUBMED    35865221
REFERENCE   2 (bases 1 to 6428)
  AUTHORS   .
  TITLE     Direct Submission
  JOURNAL   Exported Sep 12, 2022 from SnapGene Server 1.1.58
            http://www.snapgene.com
FEATURES             Location/Qualifiers
     source          1..6428
                     /organism="synthetic DNA construct"
                     /mol_type="other DNA"
     primer_bind     complement(66..83)
                     /label=L4440
                     /note="L4440 vector, forward primer"
     rep_origin      complement(237..825)
                     /direction=LEFT
                     /label=ori
                     /note="high-copy-number ColE1/pMB1/pBR322/pUC origin of
                     replication"
     primer_bind     complement(317..336)
                     /label=pBR322ori-F
                     /note="pBR322 origin, forward primer"
     CDS             complement(996..1856)
                     /codon_start=1
                     /gene="bla"
                     /product="beta-lactamase"
                     /label=AmpR
                     /note="confers resistance to ampicillin, carbenicillin, and
                     related antibiotics"
                     /translation="MSIQHFRVALIPFFAAFCLPVFAHPETLVKVKDAEDQLGARVGYI
                     ELDLNSGKILESFRPEERFPMMSTFKVLLCGAVLSRIDAGQEQLGRRIHYSQNDLVEYS
                     PVTEKHLTDGMTVRELCSAAITMSDNTAANLLLTTIGGPKELTAFLHNMGDHVTRLDRW
                     EPELNEAIPNDERDTTMPVAMATTLRKLLTGELLTLASRQQLIDWMEADKVAGPLLRSA
                     LPAGWFIADKSGAGERGSRGIIAALGPDGKPSRIVVIYTTGSQATMDERNRQIAEIGAS
                     LIKHW"
     primer_bind     1619..1638
                     /label=Amp-R
                     /note="Ampicillin resistance gene, reverse primer"
     promoter        complement(1857..1961)
                     /gene="bla"
                     /label=AmpR promoter
     primer_bind     2029..2047
                     /label=pBRforEco
                     /note="pBR322 vectors, upsteam of EcoRI site, forward
                     primer"
     primer_bind     complement(2085..2107)
                     /label=pGEX 3'
                     /note="pGEX vectors, reverse primer"
     primer_bind     2207..2226
                     /label=pRS-marker
                     /note="pRS vectors, use to sequence yeast selectable
                     marker"
     primer_bind     2436..2455
                     /label=pBRrevBam
                     /note="pBR322 vectors, tet region, downstream of BamHI,
                     reverse primer"
     CDS             complement(2865..3239)
                     /codon_start=1
                     /gene="Sh ble from Streptoalloteichus hindustanus"
                     /product="antibiotic-binding protein"
                     /label=BleoR
                     /note="confers resistance to bleomycin, phleomycin, and
                     Zeocin(TM)"
                     /translation="MAKLTSAVPVLTARDVAGAVEFWTDRLGFSRDFVEDDFAGVVRDD
                     VTLFISAVQDQVVPDNTLAWVWVRGLDELYAEWSEVVSTNFRDASGPAMTEIGEQPWGR
                     EFALRDPAGNCVHFVAEEQD"
     terminator      3705..3752
                     /label=T7 terminator
                     /note="transcription terminator for bacteriophage T7 RNA
                     polymerase"
     terminator      3837..3884
                     /label=T7 terminator
                     /note="transcription terminator for bacteriophage T7 RNA
                     polymerase"
     primer_bind     4136..4155
                     /label=T7
                     /note="T7 promoter, forward primer"
     promoter        4136..4154
                     /label=T7 promoter
                     /note="promoter for bacteriophage T7 RNA polymerase"
     protein_bind    4161..4179
                     /gene="tetO"
                     /label=tet operator
                     /bound_moiety="tetracycline repressor TetR"
                     /note="bacterial operator O2 for the tetR and tetA genes"
     protein_bind    4292..4310
                     /gene="tetO"
                     /label=tet operator
                     /bound_moiety="tetracycline repressor TetR"
                     /note="bacterial operator O2 for the tetR and tetA genes"
     protein_bind    4313..4331
                     /gene="tetO"
                     /label=tet operator
                     /bound_moiety="tetracycline repressor TetR"
                     /note="bacterial operator O2 for the tetR and tetA genes"
     CDS             4467..5180
                     /codon_start=1
                     /product="enhanced GFP"
                     /label=EGFP
                     /translation="VSKGEELFTGVVPILVELDGDVNGHKFSVSGEGEGDATYGKLTLK
                     FICTTGKLPVPWPTLVTTLTYGVQCFSRYPDHMKQHDFFKSAMPEGYVQERTIFFKDDG
                     NYKTRAEVKFEGDTLVNRIELKGIDFKEDGNILGHKLEYNYNSHNVYIMADKQKNGIKV
                     NFKIRHNIEDGSVQLADHYQQNTPIGDGPVLLPDNHYLSTQSALSKDPNEKRDHMVLLE
                     FVTAAGITLGMDELYK"
     CDS             4467..5180
                     /codon_start=1
                     /product="the original enhanced GFP (Yang et al., 1996)"
                     /label=EGFP
                     /note="mammalian codon-optimized"
                     /translation="VSKGEELFTGVVPILVELDGDVNGHKFSVSGEGEGDATYGKLTLK
                     FICTTGKLPVPWPTLVTTLTYGVQCFSRYPDHMKQHDFFKSAMPEGYVQERTIFFKDDG
                     NYKTRAEVKFEGDTLVNRIELKGIDFKEDGNILGHKLEYNYNSHNVYIMADKQKNGIKV
                     NFKIRHNIEDGSVQLADHYQQNTPIGDGPVLLPDNHYLSTQSALSKDPNEKRDHMVLLE
                     FVTAAGITLGMDELYK"
     primer_bind     complement(4509..4530)
                     /label=EGFP-N
                     /note="EGFP, reverse primer"
     primer_bind     complement(4770..4789)
                     /label=EXFP-R
                     /note="For distinguishing EGFP variants, reverse primer"
     primer_bind     5117..5138
                     /label=EGFP-C
                     /note="EGFP, forward primer"
     promoter        complement(5655..5673)
                     /label=SP6 promoter
                     /note="promoter for bacteriophage SP6 RNA polymerase"
     primer_bind     complement(5656..5673)
                     /label=SP6
                     /note="SP6 promoter, forward primer"
ORIGIN
        1 ctgcattaat gaatcggcca acgcgcgggg agaggcggtt tgcgtattgg gcgctcttcc
       61 gcttcctcgc tcactgactc gctgcgctcg gtcgttcggc tgcggcgagc ggtatcagct
      121 cactcaaagg cggtaatacg gttatccaca gaatcagggg ataacgcagg aaagaacatg
      181 tgagcaaaag gccagcaaaa ggccaggaac cgtaaaaagg ccgcgttgct ggcgtttttc
      241 cataggctcc gcccccctga cgagcatcac aaaaatcgac gctcaagtca gaggtggcga
      301 aacccgacag gactataaag ataccaggcg tttccccctg gaagctccct cgtgcgctct
      361 cctgttccga ccctgccgct taccggatac ctgtccgcct ttctcccttc gggaagcgtg
      421 gcgctttctc atagctcacg ctgtaggtat ctcagttcgg tgtaggtcgt tcgctccaag
      481 ctgggctgtg tgcacgaacc ccccgttcag cccgaccgct gcgccttatc cggtaactat
      541 cgtcttgagt ccaacccggt aagacacgac ttatcgccac tggcagcagc cactggtaac
      601 aggattagca gagcgaggta tgtaggcggt gctacagagt tcttgaagtg gtggcctaac
      661 tacggctaca ctagaagaac agtatttggt atctgcgctc tgctgaagcc agttaccttc
      721 ggaaaaagag ttggtagctc ttgatccggc aaacaaacca ccgctggtag cggtggtttt
      781 tttgtttgca agcagcagat tacgcgcaga aaaaaaggat ctcaagaaga tcctttgatc
      841 ttttctacgg ggtctgacgc tcagtggaac gaaaactcac gttaagggat tttggtcatg
      901 agattatcaa aaaggatctt cacctagatc cttttaaatt aaaaatgaag ttttaaatca
      961 atctaaagta tatatgagta aacttggtct gacagttacc aatgcttaat cagtgaggca
     1021 cctatctcag cgatctgtct atttcgttca tccatagttg cctgactccc cgtcgtgtag
     1081 ataactacga tacgggaggg cttaccatct ggccccagtg ctgcaatgat accgcgagac
     1141 ccacgctcac cggctccaga tttatcagca ataaaccagc cagccggaag ggccgagcgc
     1201 agaagtggtc ctgcaacttt atccgcctcc atccagtcta ttaattgttg ccgggaagct
     1261 agagtaagta gttcgccagt taatagtttg cgcaacgttg ttgccattgc tacaggcatc
     1321 gtggtgtcac gctcgtcgtt tggtatggct tcattcagct ccggttccca acgatcaagg
     1381 cgagttacat gatcccccat gttgtgcaaa aaagcggtta gctccttcgg tcctccgatc
     1441 gttgtcagaa gtaagttggc cgcagtgtta tcactcatgg ttatggcagc actgcataat
     1501 tctcttactg tcatgccatc cgtaagatgc ttttctgtga ctggtgagta ctcaaccaag
     1561 tcattctgag aatagtgtat gcggcgaccg agttgctctt gcccggcgtc aatacgggat
     1621 aataccgcgc cacatagcag aactttaaaa gtgctcatca ttggaaaacg ttcttcgggg
     1681 cgaaaactct caaggatctt accgctgttg agatccagtt cgatgtaacc cactcgtgca
     1741 cccaactgat cttcagcatc ttttactttc accagcgttt ctgggtgagc aaaaacagga
     1801 aggcaaaatg ccgcaaaaaa gggaataagg gcgacacgga aatgttgaat actcatactc
     1861 ttcctttttc aatattattg aagcatttat cagggttatt gtctcatgag cggatacata
     1921 tttgaatgta tttagaaaaa taaacaaata ggggttccgc gcacatttcc ccgaaaagtg
     1981 ccacctgacg tctaagaaac cattattatc atgacattaa cctataaaaa taggcgtatc
     2041 acgaggccct ttcgtctcgc gcgtttcggt gatgacggtg aaaacctctg acacatgcag
     2101 ctcccggaga cggtcacagc ttgtctgtaa gcggatgccg ggagcagaca agcccgtcag
     2161 ggcgcgtcag cgggtgttgg cgggtgtcgg ggctggctta actatgcggc atcagagcag
     2221 attgtactga gagtgcacca ttcgacgctc tcccttatgc gactcctgca ttaggaagca
     2281 gcccagtagt aggttgaggc cgttgagcac cgccgccgca aggaatggtg caaggagatg
     2341 gcgcccaaca gtcccccggc cacggggcct gccaccatac ccacgccgaa acaagcgctc
     2401 atgagcccga agtggcgagc ccgatcttcc ccatcggtga tgtcggcgat ataggcgcca
     2461 gcaaccgcac ctgtggcgcc ggtgatgccg gccacgatgc gtccggcgta gaggatctgg
     2521 ctaggaatac tgcatagata acaaacgcat caaacacaac tggtggcact atttcaatca
     2581 tgtcgacaca ccaagacgag aaaatttgag ttaaacaaga tgcctacaac cctatattta
     2641 ttatcttcaa gtgatcttct cttctcttgt gcgctgtacg taaatgtgtt gcaaataagg
     2701 catagggctg agtacaggca ccacacgcga ggaaaatcat aagcactagc cgtgtcaact
     2761 cacagcgact acagaacaat tttggccaca caacccggtg ttaggatctc cgaggcctcg
     2821 gacccgtcgg gccgcgtcgg accggcggtg ttggtcggcg tcggtcagtc ctgctcctcg
     2881 gccacgaagt gcacgcagtt gccggccggg tcgcgcaggg cgaactcccg cccccacggc
     2941 tgctcgccga tctcggtcat ggccggcccg gaggcgtccc ggaagttcgt ggacacgacc
     3001 tccgaccact cggcgtacag ctcgtccagg ccgcgcaccc acacccaggc cagggtgttg
     3061 tccggcacca cctggtcctg gaccgcgctg atgaacaggg tcacgtcgtc ccggaccaca
     3121 ccggcgaagt cgtcctccac gaagtcccgg gagaacccga gccggtcggt ccagaactcg
     3181 accgctccgg cgacgtcgcg cgcggtgagc accggaacgg cactggtcaa cttggccatg
     3241 gtgatagctt attttatggc agcaacgaga ccttacgtaa agcaaaacta aataagagcg
     3301 gagactgcaa tgcagagtaa aaaaaaaaaa aacatgaatt tcagaagacc ttgctgtgcc
     3361 cgggtctgag agcggtcagt tgctctcctg ctccgtacgc cgtaagcgct acttttactg
     3421 cttaatcttt cctatataag atatatttct attactatat atactttttt aactttatca
     3481 ttattatcct attgtgtgtt gtattgactt tacaataaaa catattatat ctaacatgtc
     3541 aaaagcatcg gctcttcaat acagttaccc gtcccttatc aacacagtac aatatactct
     3601 gtcatgacaa taagtatata taagagccag aatgcacccg cgctgggtgg aaagctagct
     3661 tgcatgcctg caggggccca atccggatat agttctcctt tcagcaaaaa acccctcaag
     3721 acccgtttag aggccccaag gggttatgct agttattgct cagcggtggc agcagccaac
     3781 tcagcttcct ttcgggcttt gttagcagcc ctatccggat atagttctcc tttcagcaaa
     3841 aaacccctca agacccgttt agaggcccca aggggttatg ctagttattg ctcagcggtg
     3901 gcagcagcca actcagcttc ctttcgggct ttgttagcag cctgcagaat actgcataga
     3961 taacaaacgc atcaaacaca actggtggca ctatttcaat catgtcgagg aggaccgaat
     4021 actaataacg acacttgcgg tcaaaaagta gaagaacaaa tgctcaacga tgagtgaatc
     4081 aggttagggt agttggaaaa ttatacagaa tgtctttggc aacacaccgg ctgattaata
     4141 cgactcacta tagggagatc tccctatcag tgatagagat ctccccgggc cccccctcga
     4201 gtccattttg tggcagtgat ggggttgttt tatgctattc cgtgtctctg ggtgggcgtg
     4261 cattgaaaat aggggttatc gggtagggat ctccctatca gtgatagaga tctccctatc
     4321 agtgatagag atccctgagt actgagttta acatgttctc gtcccgggct gcacgcgcct
     4381 tcgagttttt tttccttttc cccatttttt tcaacttgaa gacttcaatt acaccaaaaa
     4441 gtaaaattca caagcttatg actagtgtga gcaagggcga ggagctgttc accggggtgg
     4501 tgcccatcct ggtcgagctg gacggcgacg taaacggcca caagttcagc gtgtccggcg
     4561 agggcgaggg cgatgccacc tacggcaagc tgaccctgaa gttcatctgc accaccggca
     4621 agctgcccgt gccctggccc accctcgtga ccaccctgac ctacggcgtg cagtgcttca
     4681 gccgctaccc cgaccacatg aagcagcacg acttcttcaa gtccgccatg cccgaaggct
     4741 acgtccagga gcgcaccatc ttcttcaagg acgacggcaa ctacaagacc cgcgccgagg
     4801 tgaagttcga gggcgacacc ctggtgaacc gcatcgagct gaagggcatc gacttcaagg
     4861 aggacggcaa catcctgggg cacaagctgg agtacaacta caacagccac aacgtctata
     4921 tcatggccga caagcagaag aacggcatca aggtgaactt caagatccgc cacaacatcg
     4981 aggacggcag cgtgcagctc gccgaccact accagcagaa cacccccatc ggcgacggcc
     5041 ccgtgctgct gcccgacaac cactacctga gcacccagtc cgccctgagc aaagacccca
     5101 acgagaagcg cgatcacatg gtcctgctgg agttcgtgac cgccgccggg atcactctcg
     5161 gcatggacga gctgtacaag cggtaccgtt ctagaatcga taccggtcga ggacacaagc
     5221 ggtcacgtga acaattgccg cgggatatcc atatgttaat taaggcgcgc ctgatcagtt
     5281 taaacggatc ccgctgcgct taagtgtctt tcattataat caatgtataa cctttatgta
     5341 gtatttcaat ctatgccgct gtgtacgtgc actgcggtgc ctatccttcg gcattagaga
     5401 gtcactgttt gtgtagatcg tagctgcatg tctgacatct ggttcattag tgccgttttg
     5461 agtctgcact gttgtgcaac ttgatatgca tcactgcaca ccaaccgtgt gtttcctcct
     5521 ttgggtgcac cctttaatcc ttgtcttctc cttttttgtc tctttccccc tcgaaaaggt
     5581 gtcaaactac tgccgcataa actacggtta tcccaaattt aagagaaagc aataaagcat
     5641 cacctagctt gtattctata gtgtcaccta aatcgtatgt gtatgataca taaggttatg
     5701 tattaattgt agccgcgttc taacgacaat atgtacaagc ctaattgtgt agcatctggc
     5761 ttactgaagc agaccctatc atctctctcg taaactgccg tcagagtcgg tttggttgga
     5821 cgaaccttct gagtttctgg taacgccgtc ccgcacccgg aaatggtcag cgaaccaatg
     5881 gtacccatta aacactaaag aacattgttg caaacttgca aattaatgtt acacacttgt
     5941 atttaatgtt gcacacttgt aattaatatg ggacacatta aaagttattg tgtataatag
     6001 cgttaactgc ggattgttta atattcgttc gtataaggac cattaaatag ctttgttgca
     6061 cccattaaac actaaagaac attgttgcaa acttgcaaat taatgttaca cacttgtatt
     6121 taatgttgca cacggatcgc ggccgcgatc cgtaattaat atggcacaca ttaaaagtta
     6181 ttgtgtataa tagcgttaac tgcgcattgt ttaatattcg ttcgtataag gaccattaaa
     6241 tagctttgtt gcacacatta aacactaaag aacattgttt caaacttgca aattaacgtt
     6301 acacacttgt atttaatgtt gcacacttgt aattaatatg gcagacatta aaagttattg
     6361 tgtataatag cgttaactgc gcattgttta atattcgttc gtataaggac cattaaagag
     6421 ctcgaatt
//
